>Addgene plasmid #54168 | mEmerald-MCM4-N-22 | depositor partial sequence | sequence record 84328 | insert sequence
CAGATCCGCTAGCCACCATGTCGTCCCCGGCATCCACCCCGAGCCGCCGCAGCAGCCGACGCGGACGAGT
CACCCCAACCCAGTCCCTTCGAAGTGAGGAAAGCAGGTCGTCACCCAATCGGAGACGTAGAGGCGAAGAT
TCTTCCACCGGAGAGCTACTGCCAATGCCCACCTCACCAGGAGCCGACCTGCAGAGCCCACCTGCACAGA
ATGCCTTGTTTTCCAGCCCTCCTCAGATGCATTCTTTAGCTATTCCTTTGGACTTTGATGTTAGTTCACC
ATTGACATATGGCACTCCCAGCTCGCGAGTGGAAGGAACCCCAAGAAGTGGGGTGAGAGGCACACCTGTA
AGGCAGAGGCCAGATCTGGGCTCAGCACGAAAGGGTTTGCAGGTGGATCTGCAGTCTGATGGCGCAGCAG
CAGAAGACATCGTACCAAGTGAACAGTCTCTAGGCCAAAAGCTTGTGATTTGGGGAACAGATGTGAATGT
GGCAACATGTAAAGAGAATTTTCAGAGATTCCTTCAGTGTTTTACTGATCCTCTGGCCAAAGAAGAAGAA
AATGTTGGCATAGATATTACTCAACCTTTGTACATGCAACAACTTGGAGAGATTAATATTACAGGAGAGC
CATTTTTAAATGTGAACTGCGAACACATAAAATCATTTAGCAAAAATCTGTATAGACAGCTCATCTCCTA
CCCACAGGAGGTTATACCAACCTTTGACATGGCTGTCAATGAGATCTTCTTTGACCGTTATCCTGACTCC
ATCTTAGAACATCAGATTCAAGTCAGACCTTTTAATGCGTTGAAGACAAAGAGTATGAGAAACTTGAATC
CAGAAGACATTGATCAGCTCATCACCATCAGTGGCATGGTCATCAGAACATCACAGCTGATTCCGGAGAT
GCAGGAGGCCTTTTTCCAATGCCAAGTCTGTGCCCACACCACCCGGGTGGAGATAGATCGAGGCAGAATT
GCTGAGCCCTGCAGTTGTGTGCACTGCCACACTACCCACAGCATGGCACTGATCCACAACCGATCATTCT
TCTCTGACAAGCAAATGATCAAACTTCAAGAGTCTCCTGAAGACATGCCTGCTGGGCAGACACCTCACAC
TATTGTCCTTTTTGCCCACAATGACCTTGTTGACAAGGTTCAACCAGGGGACAGAGTGAACGTCACAGGC
ATATATCGAGCAGTACCAATTCGAGTTAATCCAAGAGTGAGCAACGTGAAGTCTGTCTATAAAACCCACA
TTGATGTCATTCATTATCGGAAAACGGATGCAAAACGTCTGCATGGCCTTGATGAAGAAGCAGAACAGAA
ACTTTTTTCAGAGAAACGTGTGAAATTGCTTAAGGAACTTTCCAGGAAGCCAGATATTTATGAGCGGCTT
GCTTCAGCCTTGGCTCCCAGCATTTATGAACATGAAGATATCAAAAAGGGAATCTTACTTCAGCTCTTTG
GTGGAACAAGGAAGGATTTCAGTCACACTGGGAGGGGTAAATTCCGTGCTGAGATCAACATCCTTCTGTG
TGGGGACCCTGGCACCAGCAAGTCCCAGCTGCTACAGTATGTGTACAACCTGGTCCCCAGAGGCCAGTAC
ACGTCTGGAAAAGGCTCCAGTGCGGTCGGCCTCACCGCCTATGTGATGAAAGACCCTGAGACCAGGCAGC
TTGTCCTCCAGACAGGTGCCCTCGTCCTGAGTGACAATGGGATATGCTGCATCGATGAGTTTGACAAAAT
GAATGAAAGCACAAGGTCTGTGCTGCATGAGGTCATGGAACAGCAGACTCTGTCCATTGCAAAGGCTGGG
ATCATCTGTCAGCTCAATGCGCGCACCTCTGTCCTGGCAGCAGCAAATCCTATTGAGTCTCAGTGGAATC
CTAAAAAAACAACCATTGAAAATATCCAACTACCGCACACATTGTTGTCAAGGTTTGATCTCATTTTCCT
CATGCTAGACCCTCAGGATGAGGCATATGACCGGCGTCTAGCTCATCACCTGGTTTCATTGTACTACCAA
AGTGAGGAGCAAGTGGAGGAGGAGTTCCTGGACATGGCCGTGCTGAAAGACTACATTGCATATGCCCATA
GTACCATCATGCCCCGACTGAGTGAGGAGGCCAGCCAGGCTCTCATTGAGGCTTATGTAAACATGAGGAA
GATTGGGAGTAGCCGGGGGATGGTTTCTGCTTACCCTCGACAGCTAGAGTCATTAATTCGCTTAGCAGAA
GCCCATGCTAAAGTAAGATTTTCAAACAAAGTTGAAGCAATTGATGTGGAAGAGGCAAAACGCCTCCACC
GGGAGGCTCTGAAGCAGTCTGCAACTGACCCTCGTACTGGCATTGTGGATATTTCTATTCTTACTACAGG
AATGAGTGCCACTTCTCGTAAACGGAAAGAAGAATTAGCTGAAGCATTGAGAAAACTTATTTTATCTAAG
GGTAAAACACCAGCCTTAAAGTACCAACAGCTGTTTGAGGATATTCGGGGACAGTCTGACACAGCAATTA
CCAAGGACATGTTTGAAGAAGCCCTGCGAGCTTTGGCTGATGATGATTTCCTAACAGTGACTGGGAAGAC
TGTCCGCCTGCTCGGCGAAGGGCAAGGGCAAGGGCAAGGGCCGGGCCGCGGCTACGCGTATCGATCACCG
GTCGCCACCATGGTGAGCAAGGGCGAGGAGCTGTTCACCGGGGTGGTGCCCATCCTGGTCGAGCTGGACG
GCGACGTAAACGGCCACAAGTTCAGCGTGTCCGGCGAGGGCGAGGGCGATGCCACCTACGGCAAGCTGAC
CCTGAAGTTCATCTGCACCACCGGCAAGCTGCCCGTGCCCTGGCCCACCCTCGTGACCACCTTGACCTAC
GGCGTGCAGTGCTTCGCCCGCTACCCCGACCACATGAAGCAGCACGACTTCTTCAAGTCCGCCATGCCCG
AAGGCTACGTCCAGGAGCGCACCATCTTCTTCAAGGACGACGGCAACTACAAGACCCGCGCCGAGGTGAA
GTTCGAGGGCGACACCCTGGTGAACCGCATCGAGCTGAAGGGCATCGACTTCAAGGAGGACGGCAACATC
CTGGGGCACAAGCTGGAGTACAACTACAACAGCCACAAGGTCTATATCACCGCCGACAAGCAGAAGAACG
GCATCAAGGTGAACTTCAAGACCCGCCACAACATCGAGGACGGCAGCGTGCAGCTCGCCGACCACTACCA
GCAGAACACCCCCATCGGCGACGGCCCCGTGCTGCTGCCCGACAACCACTACCTGAGCACCCAGTCCAAG
CTGAGCAAAGACCCCAACGAGAAGCGCGATCACATGGTCCTGCTGGAGTTCGTGACCGCCGCCGGGATCA
CTCTCGGCATGGACGAGCTGTACAAGTAAGCGGCCGCGACTCTAGATC
