>Addgene plasmid #54168 | mEmerald-MCM4-N-22 | addgene partial sequence | sequence record 92601 | EGFP-N 5'-CGTCGCCGTCCAGCTCGACCAG-3'
CCTTGCTCACCATGGTGGCGACCGGTGATCGATACGCGTAGCCGCGGCCCGGCCCTTGCCCTTGCCCTTG
CCCTTCGCCGAGCAGGCGGACAGTCTTCCCAGTCACTGTTAGGAAATCATCATCAGCCAAAGCTCGCAGG
GCTTCTTCAAACATGTCCTTGGTAATTGCTGTGTCAGACTGTCCCCGAATATCCTCAAACAGCTGTTGGT
ACTTTAAGGCTGGTGTTTTACCCTTAGATAAAATAAGTTTTCTCAATGCTTCAGCTAATTCTTCTTTCCG
TTTACGAGAAGTGGCACTCATTCCTGTAGTAAGAATAGAAATATCCACAATGCCAGTACGAGGGTCAGTT
GCAGACTGCTTCAGAGCCTCCCGGTGGAGGCGTTTTGCCTCTTCCACATCAATTGCTTCAACTTTGTTTG
AAAATCTTACTTTAGCATGGGCTTCTGCTAAGCGAATTAATGACTCTAGCTGTCGAGGGTAAGCAGAAAC
CATCCCCCGGCTACTCCCAATCTTCCTCATGTTTACATAAGCCTCAATGAGAGCCTGGCTGGCCTCCTCA
CTCAGTCGGGGCATGATGGTACTATGGGCATATGCAATGTAGTCTTTCAGCACGGCCATGTCCAGGAACT
CCTCCTCCACTTGCTCCTCACTTTGGTAGTACAATGAAACCAGGTGATGAGCTAGACGCCGGTCATATGC
CTCATCCTGAGGGTCTAGCATGAGGAAAATGAGATCAAACCTTGACAACAATGTGTGCGGTAGTTGGATA
TTT
