[The description below was written by a language model from this plasmid's Addgene catalogue record.]
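Description:
mEmerald-MCM4-N-22 is a mammalian expression plasmid built on the mEmerald-N1 backbone (about 4.75 kb without the insert) that produces mouse MCM4 fused to the green fluorescent protein mEmerald. The MCM4 coding sequence is placed downstream of the CMV promoter, a strong constitutive promoter in most mammalian cell lines. mEmerald is supplied by the backbone at the C terminus of the fusion, so the fluorescent protein follows MCM4. The "N-22" in the name probably refers to this N1-type arrangement and to a linker of that length between the two parts, but the record does not say so explicitly. The use of an SV40 polyA reverse sequencing primer implies an SV40 polyadenylation signal after the fusion. No feature table is provided, so other elements, including the origin of replication, are not itemised. The cloning method is recorded as unknown.

The plasmid is maintained at high copy number in E. coli under kanamycin selection. It also carries a neomycin resistance marker that allows G418 selection of stably transfected mammalian cells.

MCM4 is a subunit of the MCM2-7 complex, the replicative helicase loaded onto chromatin during replication licensing, and the recorded localisation of the fusion is nuclear. mEmerald is a bright, monomeric GFP derivative, with excitation and emission maxima listed as 487 nm and 509 nm, which suits standard GFP filter sets. The construct is intended for live-cell fluorescence imaging of MCM4. The associated study examined how stably Mcm proteins are loaded onto chromatin in living cells and how their unloading depends on replication.
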