Addgene plasmid #54168: mEmerald-MCM4-N-22
Purpose: Localization: Nucleus, Excitation: 487, Emission: 509
Depositing lab: Michael Davidson. Publication: Highly stable loading of Mcm proteins onto chromatin in living cells requires replication to unload. Kuipers MA, Stasevich TJ, Sasaki T, Wilson KA, Hazelwood KL, McNally JG, Davidson MW, Gilbert DM. J Cell Biol. 2011 Jan 10;192(1):29-41. doi: 10.1083/jcb.201007111. PubMed 21220507.
Backbone
  Vector backbone: mEmerald-N1
  Backbone size w/o insert (bp): 4750
  Vector type: Mammalian Expression
  Selectable markers: Neomycin (select with G418)
Growth in bacteria
  Bacterial resistance: Kanamycin, 50 μg/mL
  Growth temperature: 37°C
  Growth strain: DH5alpha
  Copy number: High Copy
Gene/Insert
  Gene/Insert name: MCM4 (alt name: NM_008565.3)
  Species: M. musculus (mouse)
  Promoter: CMV
  Tag / fusion protein: mEmerald (C terminal on backbone)
  Cloning method: Unknown
  Sequencing primers: 5′ CMV-F; 3′ SV40pA-R
Terms and licenses: Academic/Nonprofit Terms; Industry Terms
Depositor comments: . Excitation = 487; Emission = 509. Localization data: Nucleus
How to cite: mEmerald-MCM4-N-22 was a gift from Michael Davidson (Addgene plasmid # 54168 ; http://n2t.net/addgene:54168 ; RRID:Addgene_54168)
